Addgene plasmid #191099: pAAV2-UbC-3xNLS-mScarlet-I
Purpose: To express a bright monomeric red FP to label eucaryotic cell nuclei. To be used in tissue clearing methods and other fluorescent microscopy methods
Depositing lab: Murray Blackmore & Pantelis Tsoulfas. Depositing organization: University of Miami. Publication: Brain-wide analysis of the supraspinal connectome reveals anatomical correlates to functional recovery after spinal injury. Wang Z, Romanski A, Mehra V, Wang Y, Brannigan M, Campbell BC, Petsko GA, Tsoulfas P, Blackmore MG. Elife. 2022 Jul 15;11. pii: 76254. doi: 10.7554/eLife.76254. PubMed 35838234.
Backbone
  Vector backbone: pAAV-SIBR-anti_I
  Backbone manufacturer: Chung K-H et al., Polycistronic RNA polymerase II expression vectors for RNA interference based on BIC/miR-155. NAR 2006 vol 24
  Backbone size w/o insert (bp): 5322
  Total vector size (bp): 6130
  Modifications to backbone: The anti-luciferase cassette was deleted
  Vector type: Mammalian Expression, AAV, Synthetic Biology
Growth in bacteria
  Bacterial resistance: Ampicillin, 100 μg/mL
  Growth temperature: 37°C
  Growth strain: NEB Stable
  Copy number: High Copy
Gene/Insert
  Gene/Insert name: 3xNLS-mScarlet-I
  Species: Synthetic
  Insert size (bp): 798
  Mutation: optimized to human codon usage
  Promoter: UbC
  Tag / fusion protein: Three repeats of the nuclear localizzation sequences from SV40 fused to mScarlet-I.FPbase ID: 6VVTK (N terminal on insert) (N terminal on insert)
  Cloning method: Restriction Enzyme; 5′ cloning site BamHI, NheI (not destroyed); 3′ cloning site None (destroyed during cloning)
  Sequencing primers: 5′ pCAF-F; 3′ hGH-PA-R
Terms and licenses: Academic/Nonprofit Terms; Industry Terms: Not Available to Industry
How to cite: pAAV2-UbC-3xNLS-mScarlet-I was a gift from Murray Blackmore & Pantelis Tsoulfas (Addgene plasmid # 191099 ; http://n2t.net/addgene:191099 ; RRID:Addgene_191099)
