[The description below was written by a language model from this plasmid's Addgene catalogue record and pLannotate feature annotations shown in this document.]
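Description:
pAAV2-UbC-3xNLS-mScarlet-I is a 6,130 bp AAV2 transfer plasmid for expressing a nuclear-targeted red fluorescent protein in mammalian cells, either by direct transfection or after packaging into recombinant AAV. It derives from the pAAV-SIBR-anti_I backbone, a polymerase II RNA-interference vector from which the anti-luciferase cassette was removed. In bacteria it is maintained at high copy through a ColE1/pUC-type origin and selected with ampicillin via the β-lactamase gene and its own promoter. An f1 phage origin and short remnants of pBR322 bom and rop sequences are also annotated in the backbone.

The expression cassette lies between AAV2 inverted terminal repeats, which provide the signals for replication and encapsidation of the vector genome. The right ITR is annotated in full, whereas the left one is detected only as two short fragments; the table cannot show whether this reflects annotation limits or actual sequence loss. Transcription is driven by the human ubiquitin C promoter, a broadly active constitutive promoter, followed by rabbit β-globin intron sequence that would be expected to aid transcript processing and expression. Downstream of a multiple cloning site remnant sits the 798 bp synthetic, human-codon-optimised open reading frame: three SV40 large T antigen nuclear localisation signals fused to the N-terminus of mScarlet-I, a bright, rapidly maturing monomeric red fluorescent protein. The automated annotation marks only one NLS before the fluorophore and a short SV40 large T fragment after it, whose role the record does not explain. A human growth hormone polyadenylation signal ends the transcript.

The stated purpose is to label eukaryotic cell nuclei for fluorescence microscopy, including tissue clearing methods, where compact nuclear signal helps in identifying individual labelled cells.
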