Features (pLannotate 1.2.2; 19 found; start..end, strand, type, name):
    914..1502    +  rep_origin     ori: high-copy-number ColE1/pMB1/pBR322/pUC origin of replication
   1575..1602    +  repeat_region  AAV2 ITR (fragment): inverted terminal repeat of adeno-associated virus serotype 2 inverted
   1631..1658    +  repeat_region  AAV2 ITR (fragment): inverted terminal repeat of adeno-associated virus serotype 2 inverted
   1715..2114    +  promoter       UbC promoter: human ubiquitin C promoter
   2292..2847    +  promoter       UbC promoter (fragment): human ubiquitin C promoter
   2877..3122    +  intron         β-globin intron (fragment): intron from rabbit β-globin gene
   3128..3392    +  intron         β-globin intron (fragment): intron from rabbit β-globin gene
   3448..3491    +  misc_feature   MCS (fragment): multiple cloning site
   3509..3529    +  CDS            SV40 NLS: nuclear localization signal of SV40 (simian virus 40) large T antigen
   3596..4291    +  CDS            mScarlet-I: mScarlet-I is a basic (constitutively fluorescent) red fluorescent protein published in 2016, derived from synthetic construct. It is reported to be a rapidly-maturing monomer with moderate acid sensitivity.
   4311..4394    +  CDS            large T antigen (fragment): large T antigen from SV40 (simian virus 40)
   4440..4916    +  polyA_signal   hGH poly(A) signal: human growth hormone polyadenylation signal
   4956..5096    +  repeat_region  AAV2 ITR: inverted terminal repeat of adeno-associated virus serotype 2 inverted
   5101..5152    -  misc_feature   bom (fragment): basis of mobility region from pBR322
   5171..5626    +  rep_origin     f1 ori (sequence partly withheld): f1 bacteriophage origin of replication; arrow indicates direction of (+) strand synthesis
   5627..5676    -  misc_feature   bom (fragment): basis of mobility region from pBR322
   5778..5813    -  CDS            rop (fragment): Rop protein, which maintains plasmids at low copy number; rop
   5908..6012    +  promoter       AmpR promoter: bla
   6013..743     +  CDS            AmpR (across the origin): β-lactamase; bla; confers resistance to ampicillin, carbenicillin, and related antibiotics
>Addgene plasmid #191099 | pAAV2-UbC-3xNLS-mScarlet-I | addgene full sequence | sequence record 380113 | Addgene NGS Result
CACGAGTGGGTTACATCGAACTGGATCTCAACAGCGGTAAGATCCTTGAGAGTTTTCGCCCCGAAGAACG
TTTTCCAATGATGAGCACTTTTAAAGTTCTGCTATGTGGCGCGGTATTATCCCGTATTGACGCCGGGCAA
GAGCAACTCGGTCGCCGCATACACTATTCTCAGAATGACTTGGTTGAGTACTCACCAGTCACAGAAAAGC
ATCTTACGGATGGCATGACAGTAAGAGAATTATGCAGTGCTGCCATAACCATGAGTGATAACACTGCGGC
CAACTTACTTCTGACAACGATCGGAGGACCGAAGGAGCTAACCGCTTTTTTGCACAACATGGGGGATCAT
GTAACTCGCCTTGATCGTTGGGAACCGGAGCTGAATGAAGCCATACCAAACGACGAGCGTGACACCACGA
TGCCTGTAGCAATGGCAACAACGTTGCGCAAACTATTAACTGGCGAACTACTTACTCTAGCTTCCCGGCA
ACAATTAATAGACTGGATGGAGGCGGATAAAGTTGCAGGACCACTTCTGCGCTCGGCCCTTCCGGCTGGC
TGGTTTATTGCTGATAAATCTGGAGCCGGTGAGCGTGGGTCTCGCGGTATCATTGCAGCACTGGGGCCAG
ATGGTAAGCCCTCCCGTATCGTAGTTATCTACACGACGGGGAGTCAGGCAACTATGGATGAACGAAATAG
ACAGATCGCTGAGATAGGTGCCTCACTGATTAAGCATTGGTAACTGTCAGACCAAGTTTACTCATATATA
CTTTAGATTGATTTAAAACTTCATTTTTAATTTAAAAGGATCTAGGTGAAGATCCTTTTTGATAATCTCA
TGACCAAAATCCCTTAACGTGAGTTTTCGTTCCACTGAGCGTCAGACCCCGTAGAAAAGATCAAAGGATC
TTCTTGAGATCCTTTTTTTCTGCGCGTAATCTGCTGCTTGCAAACAAAAAAACCACCGCTACCAGCGGTG
GTTTGTTTGCCGGATCAAGAGCTACCAACTCTTTTTCCGAAGGTAACTGGCTTCAGCAGAGCGCAGATAC
CAAATACTGTTCTTCTAGTGTAGCCGTAGTTAGGCCACCACTTCAAGAACTCTGTAGCACCGCCTACATA
CCTCGCTCTGCTAATCCTGTTACCAGTGGCTGCTGCCAGTGGCGATAAGTCGTGTCTTACCGGGTTGGAC
TCAAGACGATAGTTACCGGATAAGGCGCAGCGGTCGGGCTGAACGGGGGGTTCGTGCACACAGCCCAGCT
TGGAGCGAACGACCTACACCGAACTGAGATACCTACAGCGTGAGCTATGAGAAAGCGCCACGCTTCCCGA
AGGGAGAAAGGCGGACAGGTATCCGGTAAGCGGCAGGGTCGGAACAGGAGAGCGCACGAGGGAGCTTCCA
GGGGGAAACGCCTGGTATCTTTATAGTCCTGTCGGGTTTCGCCACCTCTGACTTGAGCGTCGATTTTTGT
GATGCTCGTCAGGGGGGCGGAGCCTATGGAAAAACGCCAGCAACGCGGCCTTTTTACGGTTCCTGGCCTT
TTGCTGGCCTTTTGCTCACATGTCCTGCAGGCAGCTGCGCGCTCGCTCGCTCACTGAGGCCGCCCGGGCG
TCGGGCGACCTTTGGTCGCCCGGCCTCAGTGAGCGAGCGAGCGCGCAGAGAGGGAGTGGCCAACTCCATC
ACTAGGGGTTCCTGCGGCCGCACGCGTTTAAACTGGCCTCCGCGCCGGGTTTTGGCGCCTCCCGCGGGCG
CCCCCCTCCTCACGGCGAGCGCTGCCACGTCAGACGAAGGGCGCAGCGAGCGTCCTGATCCTTCCGCCCG
GACGCTCAGGACAGCGGCCCGCTGCTCATAAGACTCGGCCTTAGAACCCCAGTATCAGCAGAAGGACATT
TTAGGACGGGACTTGGGTGACTCTAGGGCACTGGTTTTCTTTCCAGAGAGCGGAACAGGCGAGGAAAAGT
AGTCCCTTCTCGGCGATTCTGCGGAGGGATCTCCGTGGGGCGGTGAACGCCGATGATTATATAAGGACGC
GCCGGGTGTGGCACAGCTAGTTCCGTCGCAGCCGGGATTTGGGTCGCGGTTCTTGTTTGTGGATCGCTGT
GATCGTCACTTGGTGAGTAGCGGGCTGCTGGGCTGGCCGGGGCTTTCGTGGCCGCCGGGCCGCTCGGTGG
GACGGAAGCGTGTGGAGAGACCGCCAAGGGCTGTAGTCTGGGTCCGCGAGCAAGGTTGCCCTGAACTGGG
GGTTGGGGGGAGCGCAGCAAAATGGCGGCTGTTCCCGAGTCTTGAATAGAACCTTCGCTAATGCGGGAAA
GCTCTTATTCGGGTGAGATGGGCTGGGGCACCATCTGGGGACCCTGACGTGAAGTTTGTCACTGACTGGA
GAACTCGGTTTGTCGTCTGTTGCGGGGGCGGCAGTTATGGCGGTGCCGTTGGGCAGTGCACCCGTACCTT
TGGGAGCGCGCGCCCTCGTCGTGTCGTGACGTCACCCGTTCTGTTGGCTTATAATGCAGGGTGGGGCCAC
CTGCCGGTAGGTGTGCGGTAGGCTTTTCTCCGTCGCAGGACGCAGGGTTCGGGCCTAGGGTAGGCTCTCC
TGAATCGACAGGCGCCGGACCTCTGGTGAGGGGAGGGATAAGTGAGGCGTCAGTTTCTTTGGTCGGTTTT
ATGTACCTATCTTCTTAAGTAGCTGAAGCTCCGGTTTTGAACTATGCGCTCGGGGTTGGCGAGTGTGTTT
TGTGAAGTTTTTTAGGCACCTTTTGAAATGTAATCATTTGGGTCAATATGTAATTTTCAGTGTTAGACTA
GTAAATTGTCCGCTAAATTCTGGCCGTTTTTGGCTTTTTTGTTAGACGAAGCTAAGGCGCGCCTGAGAAC
TTCAGGGTGAGTTTGGGGACCCTTGATTGTTCTTTCTTTTTCGCTATTGTAAAATTCATGTTATATGGAG
GGGGCAAAGTTTTCAGGGTGTTGTTTAGAATGGGAAGATGTCCCTTGTATCACCATGCATGGACCCTCAT
GATAATTTTGTTTCTTTCACTTTCTACTCTGTTGACAACCATTGTCTCCTCTTATTTTCTTTTCATTTTC
TGTAACTTTTTCGTTAAACTTTAGCTTGCATTTGTAACGAATCTAGACAATCAGGGTATATTATATTGTA
CTTCAGCACAGTTTTAGAGAACAATTGTTATAATTAAATGATAAGGTAGAATATTTCTGCATATAAATTC
TGGCTGGCGTGGAAATATTCTTATTGGTAGAAACAACTACATCCTGGTCATCATCCTGCCTTTCTCTTTA
TGGTTACAATGATATACACTGTTTGAGATGAGGATAAAATACTCTGAGTCCAAACCGGGCCCCTCTGCTA
ACCATGTTCATGCCTTCTTCTTTTTCCTACAGCTCCTGGGCAACGTGCTGGTTATTGTGCTGTCTCATCA
AGCTTGGATCCGAATTCGCTAGCGCTACCGGACTCAGATCTCGAGCTCAAGCTTCGAATTCCCACCATGG
GATCAGATCCAAAAAAGAAGAGAAAGGTAGACCCGAAGAAAAAGCGTAAGGTCGATCCCAAAAAGAAACG
GAAAGTGGGATCACCGGTCGCCACCATGGTGAGCAAGGGCGAGGCAGTGATCAAGGAGTTCATGCGGTTC
AAGGTGCACATGGAGGGCTCCATGAACGGCCACGAGTTCGAGATCGAGGGCGAGGGCGAGGGCCGCCCCT
ACGAGGGCACCCAGACCGCCAAGCTGAAGGTGACCAAGGGTGGCCCCCTGCCCTTCTCCTGGGACATCCT
GTCCCCTCAGTTCATGTACGGCTCCAGGGCCTTCATCAAGCACCCCGCCGACATCCCCGACTACTATAAG
CAGTCCTTCCCCGAGGGCTTCAAGTGGGAGCGCGTGATGAACTTCGAGGACGGCGGCGCCGTGACCGTGA
CCCAGGACACCTCCCTGGAGGACGGCACCCTGATCTACAAGGTGAAGCTCCGCGGCACCAACTTCCCTCC
TGACGGCCCCGTAATGCAGAAGAAGACAATGGGCTGGGAAGCGTCCACCGAGCGGTTGTACCCCGAGGAC
GGCGTGCTGAAGGGCGACATTAAGATGGCCCTGCGCCTGAAGGACGGCGGCCGCTACCTGGCGGACTTCA
AGACCACCTACAAGGCCAAGAAGCCCGTGCAGATGCCCGGCGCCTACAACGTCGACCGCAAGTTGGACAT
CACCTCCCACAACGAGGACTACACCGTGGTGGAACAGTACGAACGCTCCGAGGGCCGCCACTCCACCGGC
GGCATGGACGAGCTGTACAAGTAAAGCGGCCGCGACTCTAGATCATAATCAGCCATACCACATTTGTAGA
GGTTTTACTTGCTTTAAAAAACCTCCCACACCTCCCCCTGAACCTGAAACATAAAATGAATGCAATTGTT
GTTGTTAACGGCCATATTGGCCAATCTACGGGTGGCATCCCTGTGACCCCTCCCCAGTGCCTCTCCTGGC
CCTGGAAGTTGCCACTCCAGTGCCCACCAGCCTTGTCCTAATAAAATTAAGTTGCATCATTTTGTCTGAC
TAGGTGTCCTTCTATAATATTATGGGGTGGAGGGGGGTGGTATGGAGCAAGGGGCAAGTTGGGAAGACAA
CCTGTAGGGCCTGCGGGGTCTATTGGGAACCAAGCTGGAGTGCAGTGGCACAATCTTGGCTCACTGCAAT
CTCCGCCTCCTGGGTTCAAGCGATTCTCCTGCCTCAGCCTCCCGAGTTGTTGGGATTCCAGGCATGCATG
ACCAGGCTCAGCTAATTTTTGTTTTTTTGGTAGAGACGGGGTTTCACCATATTGGCCAGGCTGGTCTCCA
ACTCCTAATCTCAGGTGATCTACCCACCTTGGCCTCCCAAATTGCTGGGATTACAGGCGTGAACCACTGC
TCCCTTCCCTGTCCTTCTGATTTTGTAGGTAACCACGTGCGGACCGAGCGGCCGCAGGAACCCCTAGTGA
TGGAGTTGGCCACTCCCTCTCTGCGCGCTCGCTCGCTCACTGAGGCCGGGCGACCAAAGGTCGCCCGACG
CCCGGGCTTTGCCCGGGCGGCCTCAGTGAGCGAGCGAGCGCGCAGCTGCCTGCAGGGGCGCCTGATGCGG
TATTTTCTCCTTACGCATCTGTGCGGTATTTCACACCGCATA
[95 nt withheld, positions 5153-5247]
T
[46 nt withheld, positions 5249-5294]
C
[141 nt withheld, positions 5296-5436]
CCTTTGACGTTGGAGTCCACGTTCTTT
[37 nt withheld, positions 5464-5500]
ACTCTATCTCGGGCTATTCTTTTGATTTATAAGGGATTTTGCCGATTTCGGTCTATTGGTTAAAAAATGA
GCTGATTTAACAAAAATTTAACGCGAATTTTAACAAAATATTAACGTTTACAATTTTATGGTGCACTCTC
AGTACAATCTGCTCTGATGCCGCATAGTTAAGCCAGCCCCGACACCCGCCAACACCCGCTGACGCGCCCT
GACGGGCTTGTCTGCTCCCGGCATCCGCTTACAGACAAGCTGTGACCGTCTCCGGGAGCTGCATGTGTCA
GAGGTTTTCACCGTCATCACCGAAACGCGCGAGACGAAAGGGCCTCGTGATACGCCTATTTTTATAGGTT
AATGTCATGATAATAATGGTTTCTTAGACGTCAGGTGGCACTTTTCGGGGAAATGTGCGCGGAACCCCTA
TTTGTTTATTTTTCTAAATACATTCAAATATGTATCCGCTCATGAGACAATAACCCTGATAAATGCTTCA
ATAATATTGAAAAAGGAAGAGTATGAGTATTCAACATTTCCGTGTCGCCCTTATTCCCTTTTTTGCGGCA
TTTTGCCTTCCTGTTTTTGCTCACCCAGAAACGCTGGTGAAAGTAAAAGATGCTGAAGATCAGTTGGGTG
